>Addgene plasmid #67923 | pHR-mCherry-P2A-strepII-PPPCB | depositor full sequence | sequence record 118316 | pHR-mCherry-P2A-strepII-PPPCB sequence 10798 bps
CGATACCGTCGACCTCGAGGGAATTAATTCGAGCTCGGTACCTTTAAGACCAATGACTTACAAGGCAGCT
GTAGATCTTAGCCACTTTTTAAAAGAAAAGGGGGGACTGGAAGGGCTAATTCACTCCCAACGAAGACAAG
ATCTGCTTTTTGCTTGTACTGGGTCTCTCTGGTTAGACCAGATCTGAGCCTGGGAGCTCTCTGGCTAACT
AGGGAACCCACTGCTTAAGCCTCAATAAAGCTTGCCTTGAGTGCTTCAAGTAGTGTGTGCCCGTCTGTTG
TGTGACTCTGGTAACTAGAGATCCCTCAGACCCTTTTAGTCAGTGTGGAAAATCTCTAGCAGCATCTAGA
ATTAATTCCGTGTATTCTATAGTGTCACCTAAATCGTATGTGTATGATACATAAGGTTATGTATTAATTG
TAGCCGCGTTCTAACGACAATATGTACAAGCCTAATTGTGTAGCATCTGGCTTACTGAAGCAGACCCTAT
CATCTCTCTCGTAAACTGCCGTCAGAGTCGGTTTGGTTGGACGAACCTTCTGAGTTTCTGGTAACGCCGT
CCCGCACCCGGAAATGGTCAGCGAACCAATCAGCAGGGTCATCGCTAGCCAGATCCTCTACGCCGGACGC
ATCGTGGCCGGCATCACCGGCGCCACAGGTGCGGTTGCTGGCGCCTATATCGCCGACATCACCGATGGGG
AAGATCGGGCTCGCCACTTCGGGCTCATGAGCGCTTGTTTCGGCGTGGGTATGGTGGCAGGCCCCGTGGC
CGGGGGACTGTTGGGCGCCATCTCCTTGCATGCACCATTCCTTGCGGCGGCGGTGCTCAACGGCCTCAAC
CTACTACTGGGCTGCTTCCTAATGCAGGAGTCGCATAAGGGAGAGCGTCGAATGGTGCACTCTCAGTACA
ATCTAGCTCTGATGCCGCATAGTTAAGCCAGCCCCGACACCCGCCAACACCCGCTGACGCGCCCTGACGG
GCTTGTCTGCTCCCGGCATCCGCTTACAGACAAGCTGTGACCGTCTCCGGGAGCTGCATGTGTCAGAGGT
TTTCACCGTCATCACCGAAACGCGCGAGACGAAAGGGCCTCGTGATACGCCTATTTTTATAGGTTAATGT
CATGATAATAATGGTTTCTTAGACGTCAGGTGGCACTTTTCGGGGAAATGTGCGCGGAACCCCTATTTGT
TTATTTTTCTAAATACATTCAAATATGTATCCGCTCATGAGACAATAACCCTGATAAATGCTTCAATAAT
ATTGAAAAAGGAAGAGTATGAGTATTCAACATTTCCGTGTCGCCCTTATTCCCTTTTTTGCGGCATTTTG
CCTTCCTGTTTTTGCTCACCCAGAAACGCTGGTGAAAGTAAAAGATGCTGAAGATCAGTTGGGTGCACGA
GTGGGTTACATCGAACTGGATCTCAACAGCGGTAAGATCCTTGAGAGTTTTCGCCCCGAAGAACGTTTTC
CAATGATGAGCACTTTTAAAGTTCTGCTATGTGGCGCGGTATTATCCCGTATTGACGCCGGGCAAGAGCA
ACTCGGTCGCCGCATACACTATTCTCAGAATGACTTGGTTGAGTACTCACCAGTCACAGAAAAGCATCTT
ACGGATGGCATGACAGTAAGAGAATTATGCAGTGCTGCCATAACCATGAGTGATAACACTGCGGCCAACT
TACTTCTGACAACGATCGGAGGACCGAAGGAGCTAACCGCTTTTTTGCACAACATGGGGGATCATGTAAC
TCGCCTTGATCGTTGGGAACCGGAGCTGAATGAAGCCATACCAAACGACGAGCGTGACACCACGATGCCT
GTAGCAATGGCAACAACGTTGCGCAAACTATTAACTGGCGAACTACTTACTCTAGCTTCCCGGCAACAAT
TAATAGACTGGATGGAGGCGGATAAAGTTGCAGGACCACTTCTGCGCTCGGCCCTTCCGGCTGGCTGGTT
TATTGCTGATAAATCTGGAGCCGGTGAGCGTGGGTCTCGCGGTATCATTGCAGCACTGGGGCCAGATGGT
AAGCCCTCCCGTATCGTAGTTATCTACACGACGGGGAGTCAGGCAACTATGGATGAACGAAATAGACAGA
TCGCTGAGATAGGTGCCTCACTGATTAAGCATTGGTAACTGTCAGACCAAGTTTACTCATATATACTTTA
GATTGATTTAAAACTTCATTTTTAATTTAAAAGGATCTAGGTGAAGATCCTTTTTGATAATCTCATGACC
AAAATCCCTTAACGTGAGTTTTCGTTCCACTGAGCGTCAGACCCCGTAGAAAAGATCAAAGGATCTTCTT
GAGATCCTTTTTTTCTGCGCGTAATCTGCTGCTTGCAAACAAAAAAACCACCGCTACCAGCGGTGGTTTG
TTTGCCGGATCAAGAGCTACCAACTCTTTTTCCGAAGGTAACTGGCTTCAGCAGAGCGCAGATACCAAAT
ACTGTCCTTCTAGTGTAGCCGTAGTTAGGCCACCACTTCAAGAACTCTGTAGCACCGCCTACATACCTCG
CTCTGCTAATCCTGTTACCAGTGGCTGCTGCCAGTGGCGATAAGTCGTGTCTTACCGGGTTGGACTCAAG
ACGATAGTTACCGGATAAGGCGCAGCGGTCGGGCTGAACGGGGGGTTCGTGCACACAGCCCAGCTTGGAG
CGAACGACCTACACCGAACTGAGATACCTACAGCGTGAGCTATGAGAAAGCGCCACGCTTCCCGAAGGGA
GAAAGGCGGACAGGTATCCGGTAAGCGGCAGGGTCGGAACAGGAGAGCGCACGAGGGAGCTTCCAGGGGG
AAACGCCTGGTATCTTTATAGTCCTGTCGGGTTTCGCCACCTCTGACTTGAGCGTCGATTTTTGTGATGC
TCGTCAGGGGGGCGGAGCCTATGGAAAAACGCCAGCAACGCGGCCTTTTTACGGTTCCTGGCCTTTTGCT
GGCCTTTTGCTCACATGTTCTTTCCTGCGTTATCCCCTGATTCTGTGGATAACCGTATTACCGCCTTTGA
GTGAGCTGATACCGCTCGCCGCAGCCGAACGACCGAGCGCAGCGAGTCAGTGAGCGAGGAAGCGGAAGAG
CGCCCAATACGCAAACCGCCTCTCCCCGCGCGTTGGCCGATTCATTAATGCAGCTGTGGAATGTGTGTCA
GTTAGGGTGTGGAAAGTCCCCAGGCTCCCCAGCAGGCAGAAGTATGCAAAGCATGCATCTCAATTAGTCA
GCAACCAGGTGTGGAAAGTCCCCAGGCTCCCCAGCAGGCAGAAGTATGCAAAGCATGCATCTCAATTAGT
CAGCAACCATAGTCCCGCCCCTAACTCCGCCCATCCCGCCCCTAACTCCGCCCAGTTCCGCCCATTCTCC
GCCCCATGGCTGACTAATTTTTTTTATTTATGCAGAGGCCGAGGCCGCCTCGGCCTCTGAGCTATTCCAG
AAGTAGTGAGGAGGCTTTTTTGGAGGCCTAGGCTTTTGCAAAAAGCTTGGACACAAGACAGGCTTGCGAG
ATATGTTTGAGAATACCACTTTATCCCGCGTCAGGGAGAGGCAGTGCGTAAAAAGACGCGGACTCATGTG
AAATACTGGTTTTTAGTGCGCCAGATCTCTATAATCTCGCGCAACCTATTTTCCCCTCGAACACTTTTTA
AGCCGTAGATAAACAGGCTGGGACACTTCACATGAGCGAAAAATACATCGTCACCTGGGACATGTTGCAG
ATCCATGCACGTAAACTCGCAAGCCGACTGATGCCTTCTGAACAATGGAAAGGCATTATTGCCGTAAGCC
GTGGCGGTCTGTACCGGGTGCGTTACTGGCGCGTGAACTGGGTATTCGTCATGTCGATACCGTTTGTATT
TCCAGCTACGATCACGACAACCAGCGCGAGCTTAAAGTGCTGAAACGCGCAGAAGGCGATGGCGAAGGCT
TCATCGTTATTGATGACCTGGTGGATACCGGTGGTACTGCGGTTGCGATTCGTGAAATGTATCCAAAAGC
GCACTTTGTCACCATCTTCGCAAAACCGGCTGGTCGTCCGCTGGTTGATGACTATGTTGTTGATATCCCG
CAAGATACCTGGATTGAACAGCCGTGGGATATGGGCGTCGTATTCGTCCCGCCAATCTCCGGTCGCTAAT
CTTTTCAACGCCTGGCACTGCCGGGCGTTGTTCTTTTTAACTTCAGGCGGGTTACAATAGTTTCCAGTAA
GTATTCTGGAGGCTGCATCCATGACACAGGCAAACCTGAGCGAAACCCTGTTCAAACCCCGCTTTAAACA
TCCTGAAACCTCGACGCTAGTCCGCCGCTTTAATCACGGCGCACAACCGCCTGTGCAGTCGGCCCTTGAT
GGTAAAACCATCCCTCACTGGTATCGCATGATTAACCGTCTGATGTGGATCTGGCGCGGCATTGACCCAC
GCGAAATCCTCGACGTCCAGGCACGTATTGTGATGAGCGATGCCGAACGTACCGACGATGATTTATACGA
TACGGTGATTGGCTACCGTGGCGGCAACTGGATTTATGAGTGGGCCCCGGATCTTTGTGAAGGAACCTTA
CTTCTGTGGTGTGACATAATTGGACAAACTACCTACAGAGATTTAAAGCTCTAAGGTAAATATAAAATTT
TTAAGTGTATAATGTGTTAAACTACTGATTCTAATTGTTTGTGTATTTTAGATTCCAACCTATGGAACTG
ATGAATGGGAGCAGTGGTGGAATGCCTTTAATGAGGAAAACCTGTTTTGCTCAGAAGAAATGCCATCTAG
TGATGATGAGGCTACTGCTGACTCTCAACATTCTACTCCTCCAAAAAAGAAGAGAAAGGTAGAAGACCCC
AAGGACTTTCCTTCAGAATTGCTAAGTTTTTTGAGTCATGCTGTGTTTAGTAATAGAACTCTTGCTTGCT
TTGCTATTTACACCACAAAGGAAAAAGCTGCACTGCTATACAAGAAAATTATGGAAAAATATTCTGTAAC
CTTTATAAGTAGGCATAACAGTTATAATCATAACATACTGTTTTTTCTTACTCCACACAGGCATAGAGTG
TCTGCTATTAATAACTATGCTCAAAAATTGTGTACCTTTAGCTTTTTAATTTGTAAAGGGGTTAATAAGG
AATATTTGATGTATAGTGCCTTGACTAGAGATCATAATCAGCCATACCACATTTGTAGAGGTTTTACTTG
CTTTAAAAAACCTCCCACACCTCCCCCTGAACCTGAAACATAAAATGAATGCAATTGTTGTTGTTAACTT
GTTTATTGCAGCTTATAATGGTTACAAATAAAGCAATAGCATCACAAATTTCACAAATAAAGCATTTTTT
TCACTGCATTCTAGTTGTGGTTTGTCCAAACTCATCAATGTATCTTATCATGTCTGGATCAACTGGATAA
CTCAAGCTAACCAAAATCATCCCAAACTTCCCACCCCATACCCTATTACCACTGCCAATTACCTAGTGGT
TTCATTTACTCTAAACCTGTGATTCCTCTGAATTATTTTCATTTTAAAGAAATTGTATTTGTTAAATATG
TACTACAAACTTAGTAGTTGGAAGGGCTAATTCACTCCCAAAGAAGACAAGATATCCTTGATCTGTGGAT
CTACCACACACAAGGCTACTTCCCTGATTAGCAGAACTACACACCAGGGCCAGGGGTCAGATATCCACTG
ACCTTTGGATGGTGCTACAAGCTAGTACCAGTTGAGCCAGATAAGGTAGAAGAGGCCAATAAAGGAGAGA
ACACCAGCTTGTTACACCCTGTGAGCCTGCATGGGATGGATGACCCGGAGAGAGAAGTGTTAGAGTGGAG
GTTTGACAGCCGCCTAGCATTTCATCACGTGGCCCGAGAGCTGCATCCGGAGTACTTCAAGAACTGCTGA
TATCGAGCTTGCTACAAGGGACTTTCCGCTGGGGACTTTCCAGGGAGGCGTGGCCTGGGCGGGACTGGGG
AGTGGCGAGCCCTCAGATCCTGCATATAAGCAGCTGCTTTTTGCCTGTACTGGGTCTCTCTGGTTAGACC
AGATCTGAGCCTGGGAGCTCTCTGGCTAACTAGGGAACCCACTGCTTAAGCCTCAATAAAGCTTGCCTTG
AGTGCTTCAAGTAGTGTGTGCCCGTCTGTTGTGTGACTCTGGTAACTAGAGATCCCTCAGACCCTTTTAG
TCAGTGTGGAAAATCTCTAGCAGTGGCGCCCGAACAGGGACTTGAAAGCGAAAGGGAAACCAGAGGAGCT
CTCTCGACGCAGGACTCGGCTTGCTGAAGCGCGCACGGCAAGAGGCGAGGGGCGGCGACTGGTGAGTACG
CCAAAAATTTTGACTAGCGGAGGCTAGAAGGAGAGAGATGGGTGCGAGAGCGTCAGTATTAAGCGGGGGA
GAATTAGATCGCGATGGGAAAAAATTCGGTTAAGGCCAGGGGGAAAGAAAAAATATAAATTAAAACATAT
AGTATGGGCAAGCAGGGAGCTAGAACGATTCGCAGTTAATCCTGGCCTGTTAGAAACATCAGAAGGCTGT
AGACAAATACTGGGACAGCTACAACCATCCCTTCAGACAGGATCAGAAGAACTTAGATCATTATATAATA
CAGTAGCAACCCTCTATTGTGTGCATCAAAGGATAGAGATAAAAGACACCAAGGAAGCTTTAGACAAGAT
AGAGGAAGAGCAAAACAAAAGTAAGACCACCGCACAGCAAGCGGCCGGTGATCTTCAGACCTGGACGATA
TATATGAGGGACAATTGGAGAAGTGAATTATATAAATATAAAGTAGTAAAAATTGAACCATTAGGAGTAG
CACCCACCAAGGCAAAGAGAAGAGTGGTGCAGAGAGAAAAAAGAGCAGTGGGAATAGGAGCTTTGTTCCT
TGGGTTCTTGGGAGCAGCAGGAAGCACTATGGGCGCAGCGTCAATGACGCTGACGGTACAGGCCAGACAA
TTATTGTCTGGTATAGTGCAGCAGCAGAACAATTTGCTGAGGGCTATTGAGGCGCAACAGCATCTGTTGC
AACTCACAGTCTGGGGCATCAAGCAGCTCCAGGCAAGAATCCTGGCTGTGGAAAGATACCTAAAGGATCA
ACAGCTCCTGGGGATTTGGGGTTGCTCTGGAAAACTCATTTGCACCACTGCTGTGCCTTGGAATGCTAGT
TGGAGTAATAAATCTCTGGAACAGATTTGGAATCACACGACCTGGATGGAGTGGGACAGAGAAATTAACA
ATTACACAAGCTTAATACACTCCTTAATTGAAGAATCGCAAAACCAGCAAGAAAAGAATGAACAAGAATT
ATTGGAATTAGATAAATGGGCAAGTTTGTGGAATTGGTTTAACATAACAAATTGGCTGTGGTATATAAAA
TTATTCATAATGATAGTAGGAGGCTTGGTAGGTTTAAGAATAGTTTTTGCTGTACTTTCTATAGTGAATA
GAGTTAGGCAGGGATATTCACCATTATCGTTTCAGACCCACCTCCCAACCCCGAGGGGACCCGACAGGCC
CGAAGGAATAGAAGAAGAAGGTGGAGAGAGAGACAGAGACAGATCCATTCGATTAGTGAACGGATCTCGA
CGGTATCGCCAAATGGCAGTATTCATCCACAATTTTAAAAGAAAAGGGGGGATTGGGGGGTACAGTGCAG
GGGAAAGAATAGTAGACATAATAGCAACAGACATACAAACTAAAGAATTACAAAAACAAATTACAAAAAT
TCAAAATTTTCGGGTTTATTACAGGGACAGCAGAGATCCAGTTTGGATCGATAAGCTTGATATCGAATTC
CTGCAGCCCCGATAAAATAAAAGATTTTATTTAGTCTCCAGAAAAAGGGGGGAATGAAAGACCCCACCTG
TAGGTTTGGCAAGCTAGCTGCAGTAACGCCATTTTGCAAGGCATGGAAAAATACCAAACCAAGAATAGAG
AAGTTCAGATCAAGGGCGGGTACATGAAAATAGCTAACGTTGGGCCAAACAGGATATCTGCGGTGAGCAG
TTTCGGCCCCGGCCCGGGGCCAAGAACAGATGGTCACCGCAGTTTCGGCCCCGGCCCGAGGCCAAGAACA
GATGGTCCCCAGATATGGCCCAACCCTCAGCAGTTTCTTAAGACCCATCAGATGTTTCCAGGCTCCCCCA
AGGACCTGAAATGACCCTGCGCCTTATTTGAATTAACCAATCAGCCTGCTTCTCGCTTCTGTTCGCGCGC
TTCTGCTTCCCGAGCTCTATAAAAGAGCTCACAACCCCTCACTCGGCGCGCCAGTCCTCCGACAGACTGA
GTCGCCCGGGCCAATCAATTGGGACTCACGTACGACGCTCACGCGTGCCACCATGGTGAGCAAGGGCGAG
GAGGATAACATGGCCATCATCAAGGAGTTCATGCGCTTCAAGGTGCACATGGAGGGCTCCGTGAACGGCC
ACGAGTTCGAGATCGAGGGCGAGGGCGAGGGCCGCCCCTACGAGGGCACCCAGACCGCCAAGCTGAAGGT
GACCAAGGGTGGCCCCCTGCCCTTCGCCTGGGACATCCTGTCCCCTCAGTTCATGTACGGCTCCAAGGCC
TACGTGAAGCACCCCGCCGACATCCCCGACTACTTGAAGCTGTCCTTCCCCGAGGGCTTCAAGTGGGAGC
GCGTGATGAACTTCGAGGACGGCGGCGTGGTGACCGTGACCCAGGACTCCTCCCTGCAGGACGGCGAGTT
CATCTACAAGGTGAAGCTGCGCGGCACCAACTTCCCCTCCGACGGCCCCGTAATGCAGAAGAAGACCATG
GGCTGGGAGGCCTCCTCCGAGCGGATGTACCCCGAGGACGGCGCCCTGAAGGGCGAGATCAAGCAGAGGC
TGAAGCTGAAGGACGGCGGCCACTACGACGCTGAGGTCAAGACCACCTACAAGGCCAAGAAGCCCGTGCA
GCTGCCCGGCGCCTACAACGTCAACATCAAGTTGGACATCACCTCCCACAACGAGGACTACACCATCGTG
GAACAGTACGAACGCGCCGAGGGCCGCCACTCCACCGGCGGCATGGACGAGCTGTACAAGGGATCCGGAA
GCGGAGCTACTAACTTCAGCCTGCTGAAGCAGGCTGGAGACGTGGAGGAGAACCCTGGACCTCGGTCCGA
ATGGAGTCATCCACAATTTGAGAAGGGAGGAGGCAGTGGAGGAGGCAGTGGAGGAAGTGCCTGGAGCCAC
CCGCAGTTCGAAAAAGGCAGTGGTGGTGGTAGTGGTGGAGGATGTACTAGTGACGACAAGGCGTTCACCA
AGGAGCTGGACCAGTGGGTCGAGCAGCTGAACGAGTGTAAGCAGCTGAACGAGAACCAAGTGCGGACGCT
GTGCGAGAAGGCAAAGGAAATTTTAACAAAAGAATCAAATGTGCAAGAGGTTCGTTGCCCTGTTACTGTC
TGTGGAGATGTGCATGGTCAATTTCATGATCTTATGGAACTCTTTAGAATTGGTGGAAAATCACCGGATA
CAAACTACTTATTCATGGGTGACTATGTAGACAGAGGATATTATTCAGTGGAGACTGTGACTCTTCTTGT
AGCATTAAAGGTGCGTTATCCAGAACGCATTACAATATTGAGAGGAAATCACGAAAGCCGACAAATTACC
CAAGTATATGGCTTTTATGATGAATGTCTGCGAAAGTATGGGAATGCCAACGTTTGGAAATATTTTACAG
ATCTCTTTGATTATCTTCCACTTACAGCTTTAGTAGATGGACAGATATTCTGCCTCCATGGTGGCCTCTC
TCCATCCATAGACACACTGGATCATATAAGAGCCCTGGATCGTTTACAGGAAGTTCCACATGAGGGCCCA
ATGTGTGATCTGTTATGGTCAGATCCAGATGATCGTGGTGGATGGGGTATTTCACCACGTGGTGCTGGCT
ACACATTTGGACAAGACATTTCTGAAACCTTTAACCATGCCAATGGTCTCACACTGGTTTCTCGTGCCCA
CCAGCTTGTAATGGAGGGATACAATTGGTGTCATGATCGGAATGTGGTTACCATTTTCAGTGCACCCAAT
TACTGTTATCGTTGTGGGAACCAGGCTGCTATCATGGAATTAGATGACACTTTAAAATATTCCTTCCTTC
AATTTGACCCAGCGCCTCGTCGTGGTGAGCCTCATGTTACACGGCGCACCCCAGACTACTTCCTATAAGC
GGCCGCGACTCTAGAGTCGACCTGCAGGCATGCAAGCTTGATATCAAGCTTATCGATAATCAACCTCTGG
ATTACAAAATTTGTGAAAGATTGACTGGTATTCTTAACTATGTTGCTCCTTTTACGCTATGTGGATACGC
TGCTTTAATGCCTTTGTATCATGCTATTGCTTCCCGTATGGCTTTCATTTTCTCCTCCTTGTATAAATCC
TGGTTGCTGTCTCTTTATGAGGAGTTGTGGCCCGTTGTCAGGCAACGTGGCGTGGTGTGCACTGTGTTTG
CTGACGCAACCCCCACTGGTTGGGGCATTGCCACCACCTGTCAGCTCCTTTCCGGGACTTTCGCTTTCCC
CCTCCCTATTGCCACGGCGGAACTCATCGCCGCCTGCCTTGCCCGCTGCTGGACAGGGGCTCGGCTGTTG
GGCACTGACAATTCCGTGGTGTTGTCGGGGAAATCATCGTCCTTTCCTTGGCTGCTCGCCTGTGTTGCCA
CCTGGATTCTGCGCGGGACGTCCTTCTGCTACGTCCCTTCGGCCCTCAATCCAGCGGACCTTCCTTCCCG
CGGCCTGCTGCCGGCTCTGCGGCCTCTTCCGCGTCTTCGCCTTCGCCCTCAGACGAGTCGGATCTCCCTT
TGGGCCGCCTCCCCGCAT
Features (pLannotate 1.2.2; 35 found; start..end, strand, type, name):
     38..106     +  CDS            nef (fragment): NEF_HV1Z2 - Experimental evidence at protein level: Swiss-Prot protein existence level 1. Extracellular Nef protein targets CD4(+) T-lymphocytes for apoptosis by interacting with CXCR4 surface receptors. From Human immunodeficiency virus type 1 group M subtype D (isolate Z2/CDC-Z34) (HIV-1).
    108..341     +  LTR            3' LTR (ΔU3): self-inactivating 3' long terminal repeat (LTR) from HIV-1
    366..384     -  promoter       SP6 promoter: promoter for bacteriophage SP6 RNA polymerase
    612..891     +  CDS            TcR (fragment): tetracycline efflux protein; tet; confers resistance to tetracycline
    892..941     -  misc_feature   bom (fragment): basis of mobility region from pBR322
   1043..1078    -  CDS            rop (fragment): Rop protein, which maintains plasmids at low copy number; rop
   1173..1277    +  promoter       AmpR promoter: bla
   1278..2138    +  CDS            AmpR: β-lactamase; bla; confers resistance to ampicillin, carbenicillin, and related antibiotics
   2309..2897    +  rep_origin     ori: high-copy-number ColE1/pMB1/pBR322/pUC origin of replication
   3080..3136    +  CDS            lacI (fragment): lac repressor; lacI; The lac repressor binds to the lac operator to inhibit transcription in E. coli. This inhibition can be relieved by adding lactose or isopropyl-β-D-thiogalactopyranoside (IPTG).
   3143..3472    +  promoter       SV40 promoter: SV40 enhancer and early promoter
   3672..3791    +  CDS            gpt (fragment): XGPT_ECOLI - Also known as gpp, gxu. Experimental evidence at protein level: Swiss-Prot protein existence level 1. Purine salvage pathway enzyme that catalyzes the transfer of the ribosyl-5-phosphate group from 5-phospho-alpha-D-ribose 1- diphosphate (PRPP) to the N9 position of the 6-oxopurines guanine and xanthine to form the corresponding ribonucleotides GMP (guanosine 5'- monophosphate) and XMP (xanthosine 5'-monophosphate), with the release of PPi. To a lesser extent, also acts on hypoxanthine (PubMed:9100006, PubMed:3886014). Does not ribophosphorylate adenine (PubMed:3886014). From Esch
   3791..4126    +  CDS            gpt (fragment): XGPT_ECOLI - Also known as gpp, gxu. Experimental evidence at protein level: Swiss-Prot protein existence level 1. Purine salvage pathway enzyme that catalyzes the transfer of the ribosyl-5-phosphate group from 5-phospho-alpha-D-ribose 1- diphosphate (PRPP) to the N9 position of the 6-oxopurines guanine and xanthine to form the corresponding ribonucleotides GMP (guanosine 5'- monophosphate) and XMP (xanthosine 5'-monophosphate), with the release of PPi. To a lesser extent, also acts on hypoxanthine (PubMed:9100006, PubMed:3886014). Does not ribophosphorylate adenine (PubMed:3886014). From Esch
   4221..4526    +  CDS            frsA (fragment): FRSA_ECOLI - Also known as yafA. Experimental evidence at protein level: Swiss-Prot protein existence level 1. Catalyzes the hydrolysis of esters (PubMed:15808744). Displays esterase activity toward pNP-butyrate (PubMed:15808744). May stimulate mixed-acid fermentation by acting as a fermentation/respiration switch that down-regulates respiration and up- regulates fermentation rates (PubMed:15169777). From Escherichia coli (strain K12).
   4530..4604    +  CDS            small t antigen (fragment): SV40 (simian virus 40) small t antigen
   4606..4671    +  intron         small t intron: SV40 (simian virus 40) small t antigen intron
   4801..4821    +  CDS            SV40 NLS: nuclear localization signal of SV40 (simian virus 40) large T antigen
   5140..5223    +  CDS            large T antigen (fragment): large T antigen from SV40 (simian virus 40)
   5246..5380    +  polyA_signal   SV40 poly(A) signal: SV40 polyadenylation signal
   5548..5877    +  CDS            nef (fragment): NEF_HV1BR - Experimental evidence at protein level: Swiss-Prot protein existence level 1. Extracellular Nef protein targets CD4(+) T-lymphocytes for apoptosis by interacting with CXCR4 surface receptors (PubMed:14990729). From Human immunodeficiency virus type 1 group M subtype B (isolate BRU/LAI) (HIV-1).
   5925..6182    +  LTR            5' LTR (truncated): truncated 5' long terminal repeat (LTR) from HIV-1
   6229..6354    +  misc_feature   HIV-1 Ψ: packaging signal of human immunodeficiency virus type 1
   6338..6676    +  CDS            HIV-1 gag (fragment): gag protein from human immunodeficiency virus 1; gag
   6846..7079    +  misc_feature   RRE: The Rev response element (RRE) of HIV-1 allows for Rev-dependent mRNA export from the nucleus to the cytoplasm.
   7456..7556    +  CDS            Rev (fragment): human immunodeficiency virus 1 (HIV-1) Rev protein; rev; enhances nuclear export of unspliced and incompletely spliced viral mRNAs
   7593..7710    +  misc_feature   cPPT/CTS: central polypurine tract and central termination sequence of HIV-1
   7747..7779    -  misc_feature   MCS (fragment): pBluescript multiple cloning site
   7863..8270    +  promoter       SFFV promoter: spleen focus-forming virus long terminal repeat (LTR) promoter
   8313..9020    +  CDS            mCherry: mCherry is a basic (constitutively fluorescent) red fluorescent protein published in 2004, derived from Discosoma sp.. It is reported to be a very rapidly-maturing monomer with low acid sensitivity.
   9162..9184    +  CDS            Strep-Tag II (fragment): peptide that binds Strep-Tactin®, an engineered form of streptavidin
   9267..10145   +  CDS            PPP2CB: PP2AB_PIG - Experimental evidence at transcript level: Swiss-Prot protein existence level 2. PP2A can modulate the activity of phosphorylase B kinase casein kinase 2, mitogen-stimulated S6 kinase, and MAP-2 kinase. From Sus scrofa (Pig).
  10159..10189   +  misc_feature   MCS (fragment): pUC18/19 multiple cloning site
  10190..10208   +  misc_feature   MCS (fragment): pBluescript multiple cloning site
  10208..10796   +  misc_feature   WPRE: woodchuck hepatitis virus posttranscriptional regulatory element
  10797..21      +  misc_feature   MCS (fragment) (across the origin): pBluescript multiple cloning site
