[The description below was written by a language model from this plasmid's Addgene catalogue record and pLannotate feature annotations shown in this document.]
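Description:
pHR-mCherry-P2A-strepII-PPPCB is a 10.8 kb HIV-1-derived lentiviral transfer plasmid built on the pHR backbone for expression in mammalian cells, either by direct transfection or after packaging into lentiviral particles. In bacteria it is maintained through a high-copy ColE1/pUC-type origin and selected with ampicillin via the bla gene. The annotation also picks up backbone remnants typical of older pHR vectors, including fragments of tetracycline resistance, rop and bom sequences, and an SV40 promoter–gpt–SV40 small t intron/poly(A) cassette lying outside the viral genome.

The viral portion runs from a truncated 5' LTR through the Ψ packaging signal with a partial gag sequence, the Rev response element for Rev-dependent nuclear export of the genomic RNA, and the cPPT/CTS. It ends in a U3-deleted 3' LTR that renders the integrated provirus self-inactivating. Because the LTR is inactivated, the payload depends on an internal spleen focus-forming virus (SFFV) promoter, which drives a single open reading frame. This encodes mCherry, a P2A self-cleaving peptide (named in the construct title, though not separately annotated), and a Strep-tag II fused to the N-terminus of the beta isoform of the protein phosphatase 2A catalytic subunit (Ppp2cb). The record lists this gene as rat, while the automated annotation matched it to the highly conserved pig orthologue. A WPRE downstream of the coding region enhances transcript stability and expression.

Ribosomal skipping at P2A yields free mCherry as a fluorescent marker of transduced cells alongside separately released Strep-tagged PP2A-beta. The tag would permit detection or affinity capture on Strep-Tactin. The record does not state the specific experimental use beyond co-expression of the two proteins in mammalian cells.
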