Addgene plasmid #67923: pHR-mCherry-P2A-strepII-PPPCB
Purpose: Expresses mCherry and strepII-tag-PP2aBeta in mammalian cells
Depositing lab: Ron Vale. Depositing organization: University of California, San Francisco (UCSF). Publication: Regulation of mRNA translation during mitosis. Tanenbaum ME, Stern-Ginossar N, Weissman JS, Vale RD. Elife. 2015 Aug 25;4. doi: 10.7554/eLife.07957. PubMed 26305499.
Backbone
  Vector backbone: pHR
  Vector type: Mammalian Expression, Lentiviral
Growth in bacteria
  Bacterial resistance: Ampicillin, 100 μg/mL
  Growth temperature: 37°C
  Growth strain: Stbl3
  Copy number: High Copy
Gene/Insert
  Gene/Insert name: mCherry-P2A-StrepII-PP2aBeta (alt name: Ppp2cb)
  Species: R. norvegicus (rat)
  Entrez Gene: Ppp2cb (a.k.a. Pp2a2)
  Cloning method: Unknown
  Sequencing primers: 5′ pHR-SIN-F (5'-CCAAGGACCTGAAATGACCC-3'); 3′ WPRE-R
Terms and licenses: Academic/Nonprofit Terms; Industry Terms: Not Available to Industry
How to cite: pHR-mCherry-P2A-strepII-PPPCB was a gift from Ron Vale (Addgene plasmid # 67923 ; http://n2t.net/addgene:67923 ; RRID:Addgene_67923)
