>Addgene plasmid #67923 | pHR-mCherry-P2A-strepII-PPPCB | addgene partial sequence | sequence record 123048 | mCherry-F 5'-ccccgtaatgcagaagaaga-3'
CGGATGTACCCCGAGGACGGCGCCCTGAAGGGCGAGATCAAGCAGAGGCTGAAGCTGAAGGACGGCGGCC
ACTACGACGCTGAGGTCAAGACCACCTACAAGGCCAAGAAGCCCGTGCAGCTGCCCGGCGCCTACAACGT
CAACATCAAGTTGGACATCACCTCCCACAACGAGGACTACACCATCGTGGAACAGTACGAACGCGCCGAG
GGCCGCCACTCCACCGGCGGCATGGACGAGCTGTACAAGGGATCCGGAAGCGGAGCTACTAACTTCAGCC
TGCTGAAGCAGGCTGGAGACGTGGAGGAGAACCCTGGACCTCGGTCCGAATGGAGTCATCCACAATTTGA
GAAGGGAGGAGGCAGTGGAGGAGGCAGTGGAGGAAGTGCCTGGAGCCACCCGCAGTTCGAAAAAGGCAGT
GGTGGTGGTAGTGGTGGAGGATGTACTAGTGACGACAAGGCGTTCACCAAGGAGCTGGACCAGTGGGTCG
AGCAGCTGAACGAGTGTAAGCAGCTGAACGAGAACCAAGTGCGGACGCTGTGCGAGAAGGCAAAGGAAAT
TTTAACAAAAGAATCAAATGTGCAAGAGGTTCGTTGCCCTGTTACTGTCTGTGGAGATGTGCATGGTCAA
TTTCATGATCTTATGGAACTCTTTAGAATTGGTGGAAAATCACCGGATACAAACTACTTATTCATGGGTG
ACTATGTAGACAGAGGATATTATTCAGTGGAGACTGTGACTCTTCTTGTAGCATTAAAGGTGCGTTATCC
AGAACGCATTACAATATT
