>Addgene plasmid #67923 | pHR-mCherry-P2A-strepII-PPPCB | addgene partial sequence | sequence record 123049 | WPRE-R 5'-CATAGCGTAAAAGGAGCAACA-3'
AATTTTGTAATCCAGAGGTTGATTATCGATAAGCTTGATATCAAGCTTGCATGCCTGCAGGTCGACTCTA
GAGTCGCGGCCGCTTATAGGAAGTAGTCTGGGGTGCGCCGTGTAACATGAGGCTCACCACGACGAGGCGC
TGGGTCAAATTGAAGGAAGGAATATTTTAAAGTGTCATCTAATTCCATGATAGCAGCCTGGTTCCCACAA
CGATAACAGTAATTGGGTGCACTGAAAATGGTAACCACATTCCGATCATGACACCAATTGTATCCCTCCA
TTACAAGCTGGTGGGCACGAGAAACCAGTGTGAGACCATTGGCATGGTTAAAGGTTTCAGAAATGTCTTG
TCCAAATGTGTAGCCAGCACCACGTGGTGAAATACCCCATCCACCACGATCATCTGGATCTGACCATAAC
AGATCACACATTGGGCCCTCATGTGGAACTTCCTGTAAACGATCCAGGGCTCTTATATGATCCAGTGTGT
CTATGGATGGAGAGAGGCCACCATGGAGGCAGAATATCTGTCCATCTACTAAAGCTGTAAGTGGAAGATA
ATCAAAGAGATCTGTAAAATATTTCCAAACGTTGGCATTCCCATACTTTCGCAGACATTCATCATAAAAG
CCATATACTTGGGTAATTTGTCGGCTTTCGTGATTTCCTCTCAATATTGTAATGCGTTCTGGATAACGCA
CCTTTAATGCTACAAGAAGAGTCACAGTCTCCACTGAATAATATCCTCTGTCTACATAGTCACCCATGAA
TAAGTAGTTTGTATCCGGTGATTTTCCACCAATTCTAAAGAGTTCCATAAGATCATGAAATTGACCATGC
ACATCTCCACAGACAGTAACAGGGCAACGAACCTCTTGCACATTTGATTCTTTTGTTAAAATTT
